>Addgene plasmid #174784 | pZA70 | addgene full sequence | sequence record 353490 | Addgene NGS Result
AAGCTTTCAACATGTGGAGCACGACACACTTGTCTACTCCAAAAATATCAAAGATACAGTCTCAGAAGAC
CAAAGGGCAATTGAGACTTTTCAACAAAGGGTAATATCCGGAAACCTCCTCGGATTCCATTGCCCAGCTA
TCTGTCACTTTATTGTGAAGATAGTGGAAAAGGAAGGTGGCTCCTACAAATGCCATCATTGCGATAAAGG
AAAGGCCATCGTTGAAGATGCCTCTGCCGACAGTGGTCCCAAAGATGGACCCCCACCCACGAGGAGCATC
GTGGAAAAAGAAGACGTTCCAACCACGTCTTCAAAGCAAGTGGATTGATGTGATAACATGGTGGAGCACG
ACACACTTGTCTACTCCAAAAATATCAAAGATACAGTCTCAGAAGACCAAAGGGCAATTGAGACTTTTCA
ACAAAGGGTAATATCCGGAAACCTCCTCGGATTCCATTGCCCAGCTATCTGTCACTTTATTGTGAAGATA
GTGGAAAAGGAAGGTGGCTCCTACAAATGCCATCATTGCGATAAAGGAAAGGCCATCGTTGAAGATGCCT
CTGCCGACAGTGGTCCCAAAGATGGACCCCCACCCACGAGGAGCATCGTGGAAAAAGAAGACGTTCCAAC
CACGTCTTCAAAGCAAGTGGATTGATGTGATATCTCCACTGACGTAAGGGATGACGCACAATCCCACTAT
CCTTCGCAAGACCCTTCCTCTATATAAGGAAGTTCATTTCATTTGGAGAGGACGTCGAGAGTTCTCAACA
CAACATATACAAAACAAACGAATCTCAAGCAATCAAGCATTCTACTTCTATTGCAGCAATTTAAATCATT
TCTTTTAAAGCAAAAGCAATTTTCTGAAAATTTTCACCATTTACGAACGATAGCCAGGGCCCGGAGGCAC
TAGTGTATGAAGATGCCAGATTTGAGACTCTTGCTAATTTCCTTGACCCCAATTGCGATAAATTGTTAAG
TTGGAAATGTAGATTGAAGATTGCCAAAAGCATTGCCAGTGCAATTCTCTATCTACACACTGCATTTCCA
ACTCCCATTATCTACAGAATCTTGAACCCCCATAACATTATCTTGGACCATCATTGCGTTCCCAAACTGT
TTGATTTCTCGTTTGTTATTTCTCTTCCTCCTGGAGAGTTGAAAGTGGAAGATGACTTGATTTGGATTCC
TGGCTATACGAGCCCTTGGTAAGGAAATAATTATTTTCTTTTTTCCTTTTAGTATAAAATAGTTAAGTGA
TGTTAATTAGTATGATTATAATAATATAGTTGTTATAATTGTGAAAAAATAATTTATAAATATATTGTTT
ACATAAACAACATAGTAATGTAAAAAAATATGACAAGTGATGTGTAAGACGAAGAAGATAAAAGTTGAGA
GTAAGTATATTATTTTTAATGAATTTGATCGAACATGTAAGATGATATACGGCCGAAGAGGTTCCAACTT
TCACCATAATGAAATAAGATCACTACCGGGCGTATTTTTTGAGTTATCGAGATTTTCAGGAGCTAAGGAA
GCTAAAATGGAGAAAAAAATCACTGGATATACCACCGTTGATATATCCCAATGGCATCGTAAAGAACATT
TTGAGGCATTTCAGTCAGTTGTTCAATGTACCTATAACCAGACCGTTCAGCTGGATATTACGGCCTTTTT
AAAGACCGTAAAGAAAAATAAGCACAAGTTTTATCCGGCCTTTATTCACATTCTTGCCCGCCTGATGAAT
GCTCATCCGGAATTCCGTATGGCAATGAAAGACGGTGAGCTGGTGATATGGGATAGTGTTCACCCTTGTT
ACACCGTTTTCCATGAGCAAACTGAAACGTTTTCATCGCTCTGGAGTGAATACCACGACGATTTCCGGCA
GTTTCTACACATATATTCGCAAGATGTGGCGTGTTACGGTGAAAACCTGGCCTATTTCCCTAAAGGGTTT
ATTGAGAATATGTTTTTCGTCTCAGCCAATCCCTGGGTGAGTTTCACCAGTTTTGATTTAAACGTGGCCA
ATATGGACAACTTCTTCGCCCCCGTTTTCACCATGGGCAAATATTATACGCAAGGCGACAAGGTGCTGAT
GCCGCTGGCGATTCAGGTTCATCATGCCGTTTGTGATGGCTTCCATGTCGGCAGAATGCTTAATGAATTA
CAACAGTACTGCGATGAGTGGCAGGGGGGGCGTAAACGCCGCGTGGATCCGGCTTACTAAAAGCCAGATA
ACAGTATGCGTATTTGCGCGCTGATTTTTGCGGTATAAGAATATATACTGATATGTCGGCCCATAATAGT
AATTCTAGCTGGTTTGATGAATTAAATATCAATGATAAAATACTATAGTAAAAATAAGAATAAATAAATT
AAAATAATATTTTTTTATGATTAATAGTTTATTATATAATTAAATATCTATACCATTACTAAATATTTTA
GTTTAAAAGTTAATAAATATTTTGTTAGAAATTCCAATCTGCTTGTAATTTATCAATAAACAAAATATTA
AATAACAAGCTAAAGTAACAAATAATATCAAACTAATAGAAACAGTAATCTAATGTAACAAAACATAATC
TAATGCTAATATAACAAAGCGCAAGATCTATCAATTTTATATAGTATTATTTTCAATCAACATTCTCATT
AATTTCTAAATAATACTTGTAGTTTTATTAACTTCTAAATGGATTGACTATTAATTAAATGAATTAGTCG
AACATGAATAAACAAGGTAACATGATAGATCATGTCATTGTGTTATCATTGATCTTACATTTGGATTGAT
TACAGTTGGTCTAGAGATTTCGTCTAGATCGTATAGCCAGGAATCCAAATCAAGTCATCTTCCACTTTCA
ACTCTCCAGGAGGAAGAGAAATAACAAACGAGAAATCAAACAGTTTGGGAACGCAATGATGGTCCAAGAT
AATGTTATGGGGGTTCAAGATTCTGTAGATAATGGGAGTTGGAAATGCAGTGTGTAGATAGAGAATTGCA
CTGGCAATGCTTTTGGCAATCTTCAATCTACATTTCCAACTTAACAATTTATCGCAATTGGGGTCAAGGA
AATTAGCAAGAGTCTCAAATCTGGCATCTTCATACACTAGTGCCTCCGAGCTCGAATTTCCCCGATCGTT
CAAACATTTGGCAATAAAGTTTCTTAAGATTGAATCCTGTTGCCGGTCTTGCGATGATTATCATATAATT
TCTGTTGAATTACGTTAAGCATGTAATAATTAACATGTAATGCATGACGTTATTTATGAGATGGGTTTTT
ATGATTAGAGTCCCGCAATTATACATTTAATACGCGATAGAAAACAAAATATAGCGCGCAAACTAGGATA
AATTATCGCGCGCGGTGTCATCTATGTTACTAGATCGGGAATTCACTGGCCGTCGTTTTACAACGTCGTG
ACTGGGAAAACCCTGGCGTTACCCAACTTAATCGCCTTGCAGCACATCCCCCTTTCGCCAGCTGGCGTAA
TAGCGAAGAGGCCCGCACCGATCGCCCTTCCCAACAGTTGCGCAGCCTGAATG
[44 nt withheld, positions 3554-3597]
C
[141 nt withheld, positions 3599-3739]
CCTTTGACGTTGGAGTCCACGTTCTTT
[37 nt withheld, positions 3767-3803]
ACCCTATCTCGGGCTATTCTTTTGATTTATAAGGGATTTTGCCGATTTCGGAACCACCATCAAACAGGAT
TTTCGCCTGCTGGGGCAAACCAGCGTGGACCGCTTGCTGCAACTCTCTCAGGGCCAGGCGGTGAAGGGCA
ATCAGCTGTTGCCCGTCTCACTGGTGAAAAGAAAAACCACCCCAGTACATTAAAAACGTCCGCAATGTGT
TATTAAGTTGTCTAAGCGTCAATTTGTTTACACCACAATATATCCTGCCACCAGCCAGCCAACAGCTCCC
CGACCGGCAGCTCGGCACAAAATCACCACTCGATACAGGCAGCCCATCAGTCCGGGACGGCGTCAGCGGG
AGAGCCGTTGTAAGGCGGCAGACTTTGCTCATGTTACCGATGCTATTCGGAAGAACGGCAACTAAGCTGC
CGGGTTTGAAACACGGATGATCTCGCGGAGGGTAGCATGTTGATTGTAACGATGACAGAGCGTTGCTGCC
TGTGATCAAATATCATCTCCCTCGCAGAGATCCGAATTATCAGCCTTCTTATTCATTTCTCGCTTAACCG
TGACAGGCTGTCGATCTTGAGAACTATGCCGACATAATAGGAAATCGCTGGATAAAGCCGCTGAGGAAGC
TGAGTGGCGCTATTTCTTTAGAAGTGAACGTTGACGATATCAACTCCCCTATCCATTGCTCACCGAATGG
TACAGGTCGGGGACCCGAAGTTCCGACTGTCGGCCTGATGCATCCCCGGCTGATCGACCCCAGATCTGGG
GCTGAGAAAGCCCAGTAAGGAAACAACTGTAGGTTCGAGTCGCGAGATCCCCCGGAACCAAAGGAAGTAG
GTTAAACCCGCTCCGATCAGGCCGAGCCACGCCAGGCCGAGAACATTGGTTCCTGTAGGCATCGGGATTG
GCGGATCAAACACTAAAGCTACTGGAACGAGCAGAAGTCCTCCGGCCGCCAGTTGCCAGGCGGTAAAGGT
GAGCAGAGGCACGGGAGGTTGCCACTTGCGGGTCAGCACGGTTCCGAACGCCATGGAAACCGCCCCCGCC
AGGCCCGCTGCGACGCCGACAGGATCTAGCGCTGCGTTTGGTGTCAACACCAACAGCGCCACGCCCGCAG
TTCCGCAAATAGCCCCCAGGACCGCCATCAATCGTATCGGGCTACCTAGCAGAGCGGCAGAGATGAACAC
GACCATCAGCGGCTGCACAGCGCCTACCGTCGCCGCGACCCCGCCCGGCAGGCGGTAGACCGAAATAAAC
AACAAGCTCCAGAATAGCGAAATATTAAGTGCGCCGAGGATGAAGATGCGCATCCACCAGATTCCCGTTG
GAATCTGTCGGACGATCATCACGAGCAATAAACCCGCCGGCAACGCCCGCAGCAGCATACCGGCGACCCC
TCGGCCTCGCTGTTCGGGCTCCACGAAAACGCCGGACAGATGCGCCTTGTGAGCGTCCTTGGGGCCGTCC
TCCTGTTTGAAGACCGACAGCCCAATGATCTCGCCGTCGATGTAGGCGCCGAATGCCACGGCATCTCGCA
ACCGTTCAGCGAACGCCTCCATGGGCTTTTTCTCCTCGTGCTCGTAAACGGACCCGAACATCTCTGGAGC
TTTCTTCAGGGCCGACAATCGGATCTCGCGGAAATCCTGCACGTCGGCCGCTCCAAGCCGTCGAATCTGA
GCCTTAATCACAATTGTCAATTTTAATCCTCTGTTTATCGGCAGTTCGTAGAGCGCGCCGTGCGTCCCGA
GCGATACTGAGCGAAGCAAGTGCGTCGAGCAGTGCCCGCTTGTTCCTGAAATGCCAGTAAAGCGCTGGCT
GCTGAACCCCCAGCCGGAACTGACCCCACAAGGCCCTAGCGTTTGCAATGCACCAGGTCATCATTGACCC
AGGCGTGTTCCACCAGGCCGCTGCCTCGCAACTCTTCGCAGGCTTCGCCGACCTGCTCGCGCCACTTCTT
CACGCGGGTGGAATCCGATCCGCACATGAGGCGGAAGGTTTCCAGCTTGAGCGGGTACGGCTCCCGGTGC
GAGCTGAAATAGTCGAACATCCGTCGGGCCGTCGGCGACAGCTTGCGGTACTTCTCCCATATGAATTTCG
TGTAGTGGTCGCCAGCAAACAGCACGACGATTTCCTCGTCGATCAGGACCTGGCAACGGGACGTTTTCTT
GCCACGGTCCAGGACGCGGAAGCGGTGCAGCAGCGACACCGATTCCAGGTGCCCAACGCGGTCGGACGTG
AAGCCCATCGCCGTCGCCTGTAGGCGCGACAGGCATTCCTCGGCCTTCGTGTAATACCGGCCATTGATCG
ACCAGCCCAGGTCCTGGCAAAGCTCGTAGAACGTGAAGGTGATCGGCTCGCCGATAGGGGTGCGCTTCGC
GTACTCCAACACCTGCTGCCACACCAGTTCGTCATCGTCGGCCCGCAGCTCGACGCCGGTGTAGGTGATC
TTCACGTCCTTGTTGACGTGGAAAATGACCTTGTTTTGCAGCGCCTCGCGCGGGATTTTCTTGTTGCGCG
TGGTGAACAGGGCAGAGCGGGCCGTGTCGTTTGGCATCGCTCGCATCGTGTCCGGCCACGGCGCAATATC
GAACAAGGAAAGCTGCATTTCCTTGATCTGCTGCTTCGTGTGTTTCAGCAACGCGGCCTGCTTGGCCTCG
CTGACCTGTTTTGCCAGGTCCTCGCCGGCGGTTTTTCGCTTCTTGGTCGTCATAGTTCCTCGCGTGTCGA
TGGTCATCGACTTCGCCAAACCTGCCGCCTCCTGTTCGAGACGACGCGAACGCTCCACGGCGGCCGATGG
CGCGGGCAGGGCAGGGGGAGCCAGTTGCACGCTGTCGCGCTCGATCTTGGCCGTAGCTTGCTGGACCATC
GAGCCGACGGACTGGAAGGTTTCGCGGGGCGCACGCATGACGGTGCGGCTTGCGATGGTTTCGGCATCCT
CGGCGGAAAACCCCGCGTCGATCAGTTCTTGCCTGTATGCCTTCCGGTCAAACGTCCGATTCATTCACCC
TCCTTGCGGGATTGCCCCGACTCACGCCGGGGCAATGTGCCCTTATTCCTGATTTGACCCGCCTGGTGCC
TTGGTGTCCAGATAATCCACCTTATCGGCAATGAAGTCGGTCCCGTAGACCGTCTGGCCGTCCTTCTCGT
ACTTGGTATTCCGAATCTTGCCCTGCACGAATACCAGCGACCCCTTGCCCAAATACTTGCCGTGGGCCTC
GGCCTGAGAGCCAAAACACTTGATGCGGAAGAAGTCGGTGCGCTCCTGCTTGTCGCCGGCATCGTTGCGC
CACATCTAGGTACTAAAACAATTCATCCAGTAAAATATAATATTTTATTTTCTCCCAATCAGGCTTGATC
CCCAGTAAGTCAAAAAATAGCTCGACATACTGTTCTTCCCCGATATCCTCCCTGATCGACCGGACGCAGA
AGGCAATGTCATACCACTTGTCCGCCCCGCCGCTTCTCCCAAGATCAATAAAGCCACTTACTTTGCCATC
TTTCACAAAGATGTTGCTGTCTCCCAGGTCGCCGTGGGAAAAGACAAGTTCCTCTTCGGGCTTTTCCGTC
TTTAAAAAATCATACAGCTCGCGCGGATCTTTAAATGGAGTGTCTTCTTCCCAGTTTTCGCAATCCACAT
CGGCCAGATCGTTATTCAGTAAGTAATCCAATTCGGCTAAGCGGCTGTCTAAGCTATTCGTATAGGGACA
ATCCGATATGTCGATGGAGTGAAAGAGCCTGATGCACTCCGCATACAGCTCGATAATCTTTTCAGGGCTT
TGTTCATCTTCATACTCTTCCGAGCAAAGGACGCCATCGGCCTCACTCATGAGCAGATTGCTCCAGCCAT
CATGCCGTTCAAAGTGCAGGACCTTTGGAACAGGCAGCTTTCCTTCCAGCCATAGCATCATGTCCTTTTC
CCGTTCCACATCATAGGTGGTCCCTTTATACCGGCTGTCCGTCATTTTTAAATATAGGTTTTCATTTTCT
CCCACCAGCTTATATACCTTAGCAGGAGACATTCCTTCCGTATCTTTTACGCAGCGGTATTTTTCGATCA
GTTTTTTCAATTCCGGTGATATTCTCATTTTAGCCATTTATTATTTCCTTCCTCTTTTCTACAGTATTTA
AAGATACCCCAAGAAGCTAATTATAACAAGACGAACTCCAATTCACTGTTCCTTGCATTCTAAAACCTTA
AATACCAGAAAACAGCTTTTTCAAAGTTGTTTTCAAAGTTGGCGTATAACATAGTATCGACGGAGCCGAT
TTTGAAACCACAATTATGGGTGATGCTGCCAACTTACTGATTTAGTGTATGATGGTGTTTTTGAGGTGCT
CCAGTGGCTTCTGTTTCTATCAGCTGTCCCTCCTGTTCAGCTACTGACGGGGTGGTGCGTAACGGCAAAA
GCACCGCCGGACATCAGCGCTATCTCTGCTCTCACTGCCGTAAAACATGGCAACTGCAGTTCACTTACAC
CGCTTCTCAACCCGGTACGCACCAGAAAATCATTGATATGGCCATGAATGGCGTTGGATGCCGGGCAACA
GCCCGCATTATGGGCGTTGGCCTCAACACGATTTTACGTCACTTAAAAAACTCAGGCCGCAGTCGGTAAC
CTCGCGCATACAGCCGGGCAGTGACGTCATCGTCTGCGCGGAAATGGACGAACAGTGGGGCTATGTCGGG
GCTAAATCGCGCCAGCGCTGGCTGTTTTACGCGTATGACAGTCTCCGGAAGACGGTTGTTGCGCACGTAT
TCGGTGAACGCACTATGGCGACGCTGGGGCGTCTTATGAGCCTGCTGTCACCCTTTGACGTGGTGATATG
GATGACGGATGGCTGGCCGCTGTATGAATCCCGCCTGAAGGGAAAGCTGCACGTAATCAGCAAGCGATAT
ACGCAGCGAATTGAGCGGCATAACCTGAATCTGAGGCAGCACCTGGCACGGCTGGGACGGAAGTCGCTGT
CGTTCTCAAAATCGGTGGAGCTGCATGACAAAGTCATCGGGCATTATCTGAACATAAAACACTATCAATA
AGTTGGAGTCATTACCCAATTATGATAGAATTTACAAGCTATAAGGTTATTGTCCTGGGTTTCAAGCATT
AGTCCATGCAAGTTTTTATGCTTTGCCCATTCTATAGATATATTGATAAGCGCGCTGCCTATGCCTTGCC
CCCTGAAATCCTTACATACGGCGATATCTTCTATATAAAAGATATATTATCTTATCAGTATTGTCAATAT
ATTCAAGGCAATCTGCCTCCTCATCCTCTTCATCCTCTTCGTCTTGGTAGCTTTTTAAATATGGCGCTTC
ATAGAGTAATTCTGTAAAGGTCCAATTCTCGTTTTCATACCTCGGTATAATCTTACCTATCACCTCAAAT
GGTTCGCTGGGTTTATCGCACCCCCGAACACGAGCACGGCACCCGCGACCACTATGCCAAGAATGCCCAA
GGTAAAAATTGCCGGCCCCGCCATGAAGTCCGTGAATGCCCCGACGGCCGAAGTGAAGGGCAGGCCGCCA
CCCAGGCCGCCGCCCTCACTGCCCGGCACCTGGTCGCTGAATGTCGATGCCAGCACCTGCGGCACGTCAA
TGCTTCCGGGCGTCGCGCTCGGGCTGATCGCCCATCCCGTTACTGCCCCGATCCCGGCAATGGCAAGGAC
TGCCAGCGCTGCCATTTTTGGGGTGAGGCCGTTCGCGGCCGAGGGGCGCAGCCCCTGGGGGGATGGGAGG
CCCGCGTTAGCGGGCCGGGAGGGTTCGAGAAGGGGGGGCACCCCCCTTCGGCGTGCGCGGTCACGCGCAC
AGGGCGCAGCCCTGGTTAAAAACAAGGTTTATAAATATTGGTTTAAAAGCAGGTTAAAAGACAGGTTAGC
GGTGGCCGAAAAACGGGCGGAAACCCTTGCAAATGCTGGATTTTCTGCCTGTGGACAGCCCCTCAAATGT
CAATAGGTGCGCCCCTCATCTGTCAGCACTCTGCCCCTCAAGTGTCAAGGATCGCGCCCCTCATCTGTCA
GTAGTCGCGCCCCTCAAGTGTCAATACCGCAGGGCACTTATCCCCAGGCTTGTCCACATCATCTGTGGGA
AACTCGCGTAAAATCAGGCGTTTTCGCCGATTTGCGAGGCTGGCCAGCTCCACGTCGCCGGCCGAAATCG
AGCCTGCCCCTCATCTGTCAACGCCGCGCCGGGTGAGTCGGCCCCTCAAGTGTCAACGTCCGCCCCTCAT
CTGTCAGTGAGGGCCAAGTTTTCCGCGAGGTATCCACAACGCCGGCGGCCGCGGTGTCTCGCACACGGCT
TCGACGGCGTTTCTGGCGCGTTTGCAGGGCCATAGACGGCCGCCAGCCCAGCGGCGAGGGCAACCAGCCC
GGTGAGCGTCGGAAAGGCGCTCGGTCTTGCCTTGCTCGTCGGTGATGTACTTCACCAGCTCCGCGAAGTC
GCTCTTCTTGATGGAGCGCATGGGGACGTGCTTGGCAATCACGCGCACCCCCCGGCCGTTTTAGCGGCTA
AAAAAGTCATGGCTCTGCCCTCGGGCGGACCACGCCCATCATGACCTTGCCAAGCTCGTCCTGCTTCTCT
TCGATCTTCGCCAGCAGGGCGAGGATCGTGGCATCACCGAACCGCGCCGTGCGCGGGTCGTCGGTGAGCC
AGAGTTTCAGCAGGCCGCCCAGGCGGCCCAGGTCGCCATTGATGCGGGCCAGCTCGCGGACGTGCTCATA
GTCCACGACGCCCGTGATTTTGTAGCCCTGGCCGACGGCCAGCAGGTAGGCCGACAGGCTCATGCCGGCC
GCCGCCGCCTTTTCCTCAATCGCTCTTCGTTCGTCTGGAAGGCAGTACACCTTGATAGGTGGGCTGCCCT
TCCTGGTTGGCTTGGTTTCATCAGCCATCCGCTTGCCCTCATCTGTTACGCCGGCGGTAGCCGGCCAGCC
TCGCAGAGCAGGATTCCCGTTGAGCACCGCCAGGTGCGAATAAGGGACAGTGAAGAAGGAACACCCGCTC
GCGGGTGGGCCTACTTCACCTATCCTGCCCGGCTGACGCCGTTGGATACACCAAGGAAAGTCTACACGAA
CCCTTTGGCAAAATCCTGTATATCGTGCGAAAAAGGATGGATATACCGAAAAAATCGCTATAATGACCCC
GAAGCAGGGTTATGCAGCGGAAAAGCGCCACGCTTCCCGAAGGGAGAAAGGCGGACAGGTATCCGGTAAG
CGGCAGGGTCGGAACAGGAGAGCGCACGAGGGAGCTTCCAGGGGGAAACGCCTGGTATCTTTATAGTCCT
GTCGGGTTTCGCCACCTCTGACTTGAGCGTCGATTTTTGTGATGCTCGTCAGGGGGGCGGAGCCTATGGA
AAAACGCCAGCAACGCGGCCTTTTTACGGTTCCTGGCCTTTTGCTGGCCTTTTGCTCACATGTTCTTTCC
TGCGTTATCCCCTGATTCTGTGGATAACCGTATTACCGCCTTTGAGTGAGCTGATACCGCTCGCCGCAGC
CGAACGACCGAGCGCAGCGAGTCAGTGAGCGAGGAAGCGGAAGAGCGCCAGAAGGCCGCCAGAGAGGCCG
AGCGCGGCCGTGAGGCTTGGACGCTAGGGCAGGGCATGAAAAAGCCCGTAGCGGGCTGCTACGGGCGTCT
GACGCGGTGGAAAGGGGGAGGGGATGTTGTCTACATGGCTCTGCTGTAGTGAGTGGGTTGCGCTCCGGCA
GCGGTCCTGATCAATCGTCACCCTTTCTCGGTCCTTCAACGTTCCTGACAACGAGCCTCCTTTTCGCCAA
TCCATCGACAATCACCGCGAGTCCCTGCTCGAACGCTGCGTCCGGACCGGCTTCGTCGAAGGCGTCTATC
GCGGCCCGCAACAGCGGCGAGAGCGGAGCCTGTTCAACGGTGCCGCCGCGCTCGCCGGCATCGCTGTCGC
CGGCCTGCTCCTCAAGCACGGCCCCAACAGTGAAGTAGCTGATTGTCATCAGCGCATTGACGGCGTCCCC
GGCCGAAAAACCCGCCTCGCAGAGGAAGCGAAGCTGCGCGTCGGCCGTTTCCATCTGCGGTGCGCCCGGT
CGCGTGCCGGCATGGATGCGCGCGCCATCGCGGTAGGCGAGCAGCGCCTGCCTGAAGCTGCGGGCATTCC
CGATCAGAAATGAGCGCCAGTCGTCGTCGGCTCTCGGCACCGAATGCGTATGATTCTCCGCCAGCATGGC
TTCGGCCAGTGCGTCGAGCAGCGCCCGCTTGTTCCTGAAGTGCCAGTAAAGCGCCGGCTGCTGAACCCCC
AACCGTTCCGCCAGTTTGCGTGTCGTCAGACCGTCTACGCCGACCTCGTTCAACAGGTCCAGGGCGGCAC
GGATCACTGTATTCGGCTGCAACTTTGTCATGCTTGACACTTTATCACTGATAAACATAATATGTCCACC
AACTTATCAGTGATAAAGAATCCGCGCGTTCAATCGGACCAGCGGAGGCTGGTCCGGAGGCCAGACGTGA
AACCCAACATACCCCTGATCGTAATTCTGAGCACTGTCGCGCTCGACGCTGTCGGCATCGGCCTGATTAT
GCCGGTGCTGCCGGGCCTCCTGCGCGATCTGGTTCACTCGAACGACGTCACCGCCCACTATGGCATTCTG
CTGGCGCTGTATGCGTTGGTGCAATTTGCCTGCGCACCTGTGCTGGGCGCGCTGTCGGATCGTTTCGGGC
GGCGGCCAATCTTGCTCGTCTCGCTGGCCGGCGCCAGATCTGGGGAACCCTGTGGTTGGCATGCACATAC
AAATGGACGAACGGATAAACCTTTTCACGCCCTTTTAAATATCCGATTATTCTAATAAACGCTCTTTTCT
CTTAGGTTTACCCGCCAATATATCCTGTCAAACACTGATAGTTTAAACTGAAGGCGGGAAACGACAATCT
GATCATGAGCGGAGAATTAAGGGAGTCACGTTATGACCCCCGCCGATGACGCGGGACAAGCCGTTTTACG
TTTGGAACTGACAGAACCGCAACGTTGAAGGAGCCACTCAGCCGCGGGTTTCTGGAGTTTAATGAGCTAA
GCACATACGTCAGAAACCATTATTGCGCGTTCAAAAGTCGCCTAAGGTCACTATCAGCTAGCAAATATTT
CTTGTCAAAAATGCTCCACTGACGTTCCATAAATTCCCCTCGGTATCCAATTAGAGTCTCATATTCACTC
TCAATCCAAATAATCTGCACCGGATCTGGATCGTTTCGCATGATTGAACAAGATGGATTGCACGCAGGTT
CTCCGGCCGCTTGGGTGGAGAGGCTATTCGGCTATGACTGGGCACAACAGACAATCGGCTGCTCTGATGC
CGCCGTGTTCCGGCTGTCAGCGCAGGGGCGCCCGGTTCTTTTTGTCAAGACCGACCTGTCCGGTGCCCTG
AATGAACTGCAGGACGAGGCAGCGCGGCTATCGTGGCTGGCCACGACGGGCGTTCCTTGCGCAGCTGTGC
TCGACGTTGTCACTGAAGCGGGAAGGGACTGGCTGCTATTGGGCGAAGTGCCGGGGCAGGATCTCCTGTC
ATCTCACCTTGCTCCTGCCGAGAAAGTATCCATCATGGCTGATGCAATGCGGCGGCTGCATACGCTTGAT
CCGGCTACCTGCCCATTCGACCACCAAGCGAAACATCGCATCGAGCGAGCACGTACTCGGATGGAAGCCG
GTCTTGTCGATCAGGATGATCTGGACGAAGAGCATCAGGGGCTCGCGCCAGCCGAACTGTTCGCCAGGCT
CAAGGCGCGCATGCCCGACGGCGATGATCTCGTCGTGACCCATGGCGATGCCTGCTTGCCGAATATCATG
GTGGAAAATGGCCGCTTTTCTGGATTCATCGACTGTGGCCGGCTGGGTGTGGCGGACCGCTATCAGGACA
TAGCGTTGGCTACCCGTGATATTGCTGAAGAGCTTGGCGGCGAATGGGCTGACCGCTTCCTCGTGCTTTA
CGGTATCGCCGCTCCCGATTCGCAGCGCATCGCCTTCTATCGCCTTCTTGACGAGTTCTTCTGAGCGGGA
CTCTGGGGTTCGAAATGACCGACCAAGCGACGCCCAACCTGCCATCACGAGATTTCGATTCCACCGCCGC
CTTCTATGAAAGGTTGGGCTTCGGAATCGTTTTCCGGGACGCCGGCTGGATGATCCTCCAGCGCGGGGAT
CTCATGCTGGAGTTCTTCGCCCACGGGATCTCTGCGGAACAGGCGGTCGAAGGTGCCGATATCATTACGA
CAGCAACGGCCGACAAGCACAACGCCACGATCCTGAGCGACAATATGATCGGGCCCGGCGTCCACATCAA
CGGCGTCGGCGGCGACTGCCCAGGCAAGACCGAGATGCACCGCGATATCTTGCTGCGTTCGGATATTTTC
GTGGAGTTCCCGCCACAGACCCGGATGATCCCCGATCGTTCAAACATTTGGCAATAAAGTTTCTTAAGAT
TGAATCCTGTTGCCGGTCTTGCGATGATTATCATATAATTTCTGTTGAATTACGTTAAGCATGTAATAAT
TAACATGTAATGCATGACGTTATTTATGAGATGGGTTTTTATGATTAGAGTCCCGCAATTATACATTTAA
TACGCGATAGAAAACAAAATATAGCGCGCAAACTAGGATAAATTATCGCGCGCGGTGTCATCTATGTTAC
TAGATCGGGCCTCCTGTC
[82 nt withheld, positions 14462-14543]
GCTCTGAGGGA
[161 nt withheld, positions 14555-14715]
T
[41 nt withheld, positions 14717-14757]
T
[62 nt withheld, positions 14759-14820]
A
[35 nt withheld, positions 14822-14856]
CCTCCCTCAATCGGTTGAATGTCGCCCTTTTGTCTTTGGCCCAATACGCAAACCGCCTCTCCCCGCGCGT
TGGCCGATTCATTAATGCAGCTGGCACGACAGGTTTCCCGACTGGAAAGCGGGCAGTGAGCGCAACGCAA
TTAATGTGAGTTAGCTCACTCATTAGGCACCCCAGGCTTTACACTTTATGCTTCCGGCTCGTATGTTGTG
TGGAATTGTGAGCGGATAACAATTTCACACAGGAAACAGCTATGACCATGATTACGCC
Features (pLannotate 1.2.2; 34 found; start..end, strand, type, name):
     82..753     +  promoter       CaMV 35S promoter (enhanced): cauliflower mosaic virus 35S promoter with a duplicated enhancer region
    788..824     +  ncRNA          PK1-TEV CVMV: Accession: RF01102 - 5'-leader pseudoknot of TEV/CVMV
    976..1206    +  CDS            ZED1 (fragment): ZED1_ARATH - Also known as CLS From Arabidopsis thaliana (Mouse-ear cress).
   1209..2805    +  intron         PDK intron: pdk; modified pyruvate orthophosphate dikinase intron from Flaveria trinervia 3.0
   2854..3054    -  CDS            ZED1 (fragment): ZED1_ARATH - Also known as CLS From Arabidopsis thaliana (Mouse-ear cress).
   3144..3396    +  terminator     NOS terminator: nopaline synthase terminator and poly(A) signal
   3401..3556    +  CDS            lacZα (fragment) (sequence partly withheld): LacZα fragment of β-galactosidase; lacZ fragment
   3554..3854    +  rep_origin     M13 ori (fragment) (sequence partly withheld): M13 bacteriophage origin of replication; arrow indicates direction of (+) strand synthesis
   3855..3985    +  CDS            lacI (fragment): lac repressor; lacI; The lac repressor binds to the lac operator to inhibit transcription in E. coli. This inhibition can be relieved by adding lactose or isopropyl-β-D-thiogalactopyranoside (IPTG).
   4039..4063    -  misc_feature   LB T-DNA repeat: left border repeat from nopaline C58 T-DNA
   5572..5635    -  CDS            TetR (fragment): tetracycline resistance regulatory protein; tetR
   5659..6807    -  CDS            trfA: trans-acting replication protein that binds to and activates oriV
   7106..7900    -  CDS            KanR: aminoglycoside phosphotransferase; aphA-3; confers resistance to kanamycin
   8092..8859    +  mobile_element IS1: prokaryotic transposable element IS1
   8868..9017    -  CDS            satA (fragment): STA_BACSU - Also known as yyaR. Experimental evidence at protein level: Swiss-Prot protein existence level 1. Involved in resistance to streptothricin, a broad-spectrum antibiotic produced by streptomycetes. Detoxifies streptothricin via acetylation of the beta amino group of the first beta-lysyl moiety of streptothricin. From Bacillus subtilis (strain 168).
   9016..9210    -  CDS            satA (fragment): STA_BACSU - Also known as yyaR. Experimental evidence at protein level: Swiss-Prot protein existence level 1. Involved in resistance to streptothricin, a broad-spectrum antibiotic produced by streptomycetes. Detoxifies streptothricin via acetylation of the beta amino group of the first beta-lysyl moiety of streptothricin. From Bacillus subtilis (strain 168).
   9213..9488    -  CDS            klaC (fragment): KLAC_ECOLX - Also known as telB. Protein predicted: Swiss-Prot protein existence level 4. Belongs to the kla operon, which is associated with cryptic tellurite resistance, and IncW plasmid fertility inhibition. From Escherichia coli.
   9552..10183   -  rep_origin     oriV: incP origin of replication
  10320..10691   -  CDS            traJ: oriT-recognizing protein; traJ
  10724..10833   -  oriT           oriT: incP origin of transfer
  10965..11155   +  rep_origin     ori (fragment): high-copy-number ColE1/pMB1/pBR322/pUC origin of replication
  11514..12164   -  CDS            TetR: tetracycline resistance regulatory protein; tetR
  12270..12519   +  CDS            TcR (fragment): tetracycline efflux protein; tetA; confers resistance to tetracycline
  12629..12653   -  misc_feature   RB T-DNA repeat: right border repeat from nopaline C58 T-DNA
  12809..12992   +  promoter       NOS promoter: nopaline synthase promoter NOS promoter
  13013..13807   +  CDS            NeoR/KanR: aminoglycoside phosphotransferase from Tn5; aph(3')-II (or nptII); confers resistance to neomycin, kanamycin, and G418 (Geneticin®)
  13828..13977   +  CDS            ble (fragment): BLE_KLEPN - Experimental evidence at protein level: Swiss-Prot protein existence level 1. Binding protein with a strong affinity to the bleomycin family of antibiotics. Binds to CL990; an antimitotic-antibiotic compound. From Klebsiella pneumoniae.
  13984..14190   +  CDS            ocd (fragment): OCD_AGRFC - Experimental evidence at protein level: Swiss-Prot protein existence level 1. Catalyzes the conversion of L-ornithine into L-proline with release of ammonia. Is involved in the utilization of nopaline, a catabolic pathway that proceeds through L-arginine and L-ornithine to L-proline. Nopaline is a predominant opine in plant cells transformed with Ti plasmid pTiC58. From Agrobacterium fabrum (strain C58 / ATCC 33970) (Agrobacterium tumefaciens (strain C58)).
  14197..14449   +  terminator     NOS terminator: nopaline synthase terminator and poly(A) signal
  14453..14896   +  CDS            M13 gene III (fragment) (sequence partly withheld): pIII; III; minor coat protein
  14895..14985   +  CDS            lacI (fragment): lac repressor; lacI; The lac repressor binds to the lac operator to inhibit transcription in E. coli. This inhibition can be relieved by adding lactose or isopropyl-β-D-thiogalactopyranoside (IPTG).
  14998..15019   +  protein_bind   CAP binding site: CAP binding activates transcription in the presence of cAMP. E. coli catabolite activator protein
  15034..15064   +  promoter       lac promoter: promoter for the E. coli lac operon
  15068..15090   +  protein_bind   lac operator (fragment): The lac repressor binds to the lac operator to inhibit transcription in E. coli. This inhibition can be relieved by adding lactose or isopropyl-β-D-thiogalactopyranoside (IPTG). lac repressor encoded by lacI
