[The description below was written by a language model from this plasmid's Addgene catalogue record and pLannotate feature annotations shown in this document.]
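Description:
pZA70 is a plant RNA-interference construct built in the pRNAi binary vector and designed to silence NbJIM2 in Nicotiana benthamiana. The roughly 15.1 kb plasmid has the architecture of a broad-host-range IncP binary vector: oriV with its trans-acting replication protein gene trfA supports low-copy replication, and oriT with traJ allows conjugal transfer, which suits shuttling between E. coli and Agrobacterium. Bacterial selection is by kanamycin through an aphA-3 type KanR gene on the backbone. The backbone also carries various remnants, including an IS1 element, tetR and a truncated tetA, and fragments of lacZα, lacI and M13 sequences, which appear to be carried over from the parental vectors.

Between the nopaline-type left and right T-DNA border repeats lie two plant cassettes. The first is the silencing unit. An enhanced CaMV 35S promoter with a duplicated enhancer, followed by a TEV-type 5′ leader, drives two short gene fragments in opposite orientations, separated by the PDK intron from Flaveria trinervia and terminated by the NOS terminator. Transcription and splicing of this intron-containing hairpin RNA give a double-stranded stem that is processed into small interfering RNAs against the target transcript. The automated annotation labels the two arms as fragments of Arabidopsis ZED1. This is probably a homology-based call, and the catalogue entry identifies the arms as wild-type N. benthamiana NbJIM2 sequence. The second cassette is a NOS promoter–nptII–NOS terminator unit that gives kanamycin-class selection in plant cells.

The associated publication describes a vector system for studying the ZAR1 resistosome in N. benthamiana, so pZA70 most likely serves to knock down endogenous NbJIM2 after Agrobacterium-mediated delivery. The record does not give the cloning sites used.
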