Addgene plasmid #174784: pZA70
Purpose: RNAi
Depositing lab: Sophien Kamoun. Depositing organization: Sainsbury Laboratory, Norwich. Publication: A vector system for fast-forward studies of the HOPZ-ACTIVATED RESISTANCE1 (ZAR1) resistosome in the model plant Nicotiana benthamiana. Harant A, Pai H, Sakai T, Kamoun S, Adachi H. Plant Physiol. 2022 Jan 20;188(1):70-80. doi: 10.1093/plphys/kiab471. PubMed 34633454.
Backbone
  Vector backbone: pRNAi
  Backbone manufacturer: https://www.ncbi.nlm.nih.gov/nucleotide/JQ085427
  Vector type: RNAi
Growth in bacteria
  Bacterial resistance: Kanamycin, 50 μg/mL
  Growth temperature: 37°C
  Growth strain: DH5alpha
  Copy number: Low Copy
Gene/Insert
  Gene/Insert name: Intron-containing hairpin RNA (ihpRNA)-NbJIM2
  Species: N. benthamiana
  Mutation: WT
  Cloning method: Restriction Enzyme; 5′ cloning site unknown (unknown if destroyed); 3′ cloning site unknown (unknown if destroyed)
  Sequencing primers: 5′ NA
Terms and licenses: Academic/Nonprofit Terms; Industry Terms: Not Available to Industry
How to cite: pZA70 was a gift from Sophien Kamoun (Addgene plasmid # 174784 ; http://n2t.net/addgene:174784 ; RRID:Addgene_174784)
